Addgene plasmid #169186: pK27Sumo_His-SUMO-nsp7 (SARS-CoV-2)
Purpose: To express His-SUMO-nsp7 (SARS-CoV-2) in E. coli
Depositing lab: John Diffley. Depositing organization: Francis Crick Institute. Publication: Identifying SARS-CoV-2 antiviral compounds by screening for small molecule inhibitors of nsp12/7/8 RNA-dependent RNA polymerase. Bertolin AP, Weissmann F, Zeng J, Posse V, Milligan JC, Canal B, Ulferts R, Wu M, Drury LS, Howell M, Beale R, Diffley JFX. Biochem J. 2021 Jul 16;478(13):2425-2443. doi: 10.1042/BCJ20210200. PubMed 34198323.
Backbone
  Vector backbone: pK27Sumo
  Vector type: Bacterial Expression
Growth in bacteria
  Bacterial resistance: Kanamycin, 50 μg/mL
  Growth temperature: 37°C
  Growth strain: DH5alpha
  Copy number: Unknown
Gene/Insert
  Gene/Insert name: 14His-SUMO-nsp7 (alt name: SARS-CoV-2 nsp7)
  Species: SARS-CoV-2
  Mutation: Codon optimised for E. coli
  Entrez Gene: ORF1ab (a.k.a. GU280_gp01)
  Promoter: T5
  Tag / fusion protein: 14His-SUMO (Ulp1-cleavable) (N terminal on backbone)
  Cloning method: Gibson Cloning
  Sequencing primers: 5′ AGTCAAGCCTGAGACTCACATC; 3′ CGTTTCCCGTTGAATATGGCTC
Terms and licenses: Academic/Nonprofit Terms; Industry Terms: Not Available to Industry
How to cite: pK27Sumo_His-SUMO-nsp7 (SARS-CoV-2) was a gift from John Diffley (Addgene plasmid # 169186 ; http://n2t.net/addgene:169186 ; RRID:Addgene_169186)
