[The description below was written by a language model from this plasmid's Addgene catalogue record, the feature table of its GenBank file and pLannotate feature annotations shown in this document.]
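Description:
pK27Sumo_His-SUMO-nsp7 (SARS-CoV-2) is a bacterial expression plasmid of about 4.5 kb, built on the pK27Sumo backbone to produce the SARS-CoV-2 non-structural protein nsp7 in E. coli. It replicates from a ColE1/pMB1-type origin, next to a pBR322 bom region and a short remnant of rop. The catalogue lists the copy number as unknown. Selection is by kanamycin through an aminoglycoside phosphotransferase (KanR) gene. Small fragments of a chloramphenicol acetyltransferase gene and a tet promoter are also annotated. These appear to be non-functional leftovers from the vector's history.

The expression cassette is driven by a bacteriophage T5 promoter, which is recognised by the host RNA polymerase. It carries an embedded lac operator and is followed by a second one. A plasmid-borne lacI gene under the lacIq promoter supplies lac repressor, so transcription is held off until it is induced with IPTG or lactose. The open reading frame encodes an N-terminal 14-histidine tag, a truncated S. cerevisiae SMT3 (SUMO) domain and nsp7, which derives from the viral ORF1ab polyprotein and is codon-optimised for E. coli. It was inserted by Gibson assembly. A lambda t0 terminator follows the coding sequence, and an rrnB T1 terminator lies downstream of the resistance marker.

The His tag allows metal-affinity purification, and the SUMO moiety can be removed with the Ulp1 protease to release nsp7. The depositor's record and the sequencing-derived record differ by a few bases in length and in their start coordinates, but they describe the same arrangement. The associated study screened for small-molecule inhibitors of the nsp12/7/8 RNA-dependent RNA polymerase, which suggests the plasmid's role was to supply recombinant nsp7 for that work.
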