LOCUS       14His-SUMO-nsp7 4540 bp DNA circular SYN 08-APR-2021
DEFINITION  pK27Sumo_14His-SUMO-nsp7
ACCESSION   14His-SUMO-nsp7
KEYWORDS    .
SOURCE      Unknown.
  ORGANISM  Unknown Unclassified.
REFERENCE   1 (bases 1 to 4540)
  AUTHORS   Self
  JOURNAL   Unpublished.
FEATURES             Location/Qualifiers
     misc_signal     10..54
                     /label="T5 promoter"
     CDS             115..735
                     /label="14His-SUMO-nsp7"
     CDS             193..483
                     /label="S. cerevisiae SMT3 (truncated)"
                     /product="cleavable ubiquitin-like protein tag"
     CDS             937..1752
                     /label="KanR"
                     /product="aminoglycoside phosphotransferase" CDS
     complement      (2151..3233)
                     /label="lacI"
                     /product="lac repressor"
ORIGIN
        1 ctcgagaaat cataaaaaat ttatttgctt tgtgagcgga taacaattat aatagattca
       61 attgtgagcg gataacaatt tcacacagaa ttcattaaag aggagaaatt aaccatgagc
      121 aagcatcacc atcattcagg ccatcaccat accggacacc accatcattc aggcagtcat
      181 caccataccg gatcggactc agaagtcaat caagaagcta agccagaggt caagccagaa
      241 gtcaagcctg agactcacat caatttaaag gtgtccgatg gatcttcaga gatcttcttc
      301 aagatcaaaa agaccactcc tttaagaagg ctgatggaag cgttcgctaa aagacagggt
      361 aaggaaatgg actccttaag attcttgtac gacggtatta gaattcaagc tgatcagacc
      421 cctgaagatt tggacatgga ggataacgat attattgagg ctcacagaga acagattggt
      481 ggcagcaaaa tgtccgatgt taaatgcacc agcgttgttc tgctgagcgt tctgcagcag
      541 ctgcgtgttg aaagcagcag caaactgtgg gcacagtgtg ttcagctgca taatgatatt
      601 ctgctggcaa aagataccac cgaagccttt gaaaaaatgg ttagcctgct gagtgtgctg
      661 ctgagcatgc agggtgcagt tgatattaac aaactgtgtg aagagatgct ggataatcgt
      721 gcaaccctgc agtaataagc ggccgcacat caccatcact aagcttaatt agctgagctt
      781 ggactcctgt tgatagatcc agtaatgacc tcagaactcc atctggattt gttcagaacg
      841 ctcggttgcc gccgggcgtt ttttattggt gagaatccaa gctagccatg aacaataaaa
      901 ctgtctgctt acataaacag taatacaagg ggtgttatga gccatattca acgggaaacg
      961 tcttgctcta ggccgcgatt aaattccaac atggatgctg atttatatgg gtataaatgg
     1021 gctcgcgata atgtcgggca atcaggtgcg acaatctatc gattgtatgg gaagcccgat
     1081 gcgccagagt tgtttctgaa acatggcaaa ggtagcgttg ccaatgatgt tacagatgag
     1141 atggtcagac taaactggct gacggaattt atgcctcttc cgaccatcaa gcattttatc
     1201 cgtactcctg atgatgcttg gttactcacg actgcgatcc ccggcaaaac agcattccag
     1261 gtattagaag aatatcctga ttcaggtgaa aatattgttg atgcgctggc agtgttcctg
     1321 cgccggttgc attcgattcc tgtttgtaat tgtcctttta acagcgatcg cgtatttcgt
     1381 ctcgctcagg cgcaatcacg aatgaataac ggtttggttg atgcgagtga ttttgatgac
     1441 gagcgtaatg gctggcctgt tgaacaagtc tggaaagaaa tgcacaaact tttgccattc
     1501 tcaccggatt cagtcgtcac tcatggtgat ttctcacttg ataaccttat ttttgacgag
     1561 gggaaattaa taggttgtat tgatgttgga cgagtcggaa tcgcagaccg ataccaggat
     1621 cttgccatcc tatggaactg cctcggtgag ttttctcctt cattacagaa acggcttttt
     1681 caaaaatatg gtattgataa tcctgatatg aataaattgc agtttcattt gatgctcgat
     1741 gagtttttct aagaattaat tcatgggcaa atattatacg caaggcgaca aggtgctgat
     1801 gccgctggcg attcaggttc atcatgccgt ttgtgatggc ttccatgtcg gcagaatgct
     1861 taatgaatta caacagtact gcgatgagtg gcagggcggg gcgtaatttt tttaaggcag
     1921 ttattggtgc ccttaaacgc ctggggtaat gactctctag cttgaggcat caaataaaac
     1981 gaaaggctca gtcgaaagac tgggcctttc gttttatctg ttgtttgtcg gtgaacgctc
     2041 tcctgagtag gacaaatccg ccgctctaga ttacgtgcag tcgatgataa gctgtcaaac
     2101 atgagaattg tgcctaatga gtgagctaac ttacattaat tgcgttgcgc tcactgcccg
     2161 ctttccagtc gggaaacctg tcgtgccagc tgcattaatg aatcggccaa cgcgcgggga
     2221 gaggcggttt gcgtattggg ggccagggtg gtttttcttt tcaccagtga gacgggcaac
     2281 agctgattgc ccttcaccgc ctggccctga gagagttgca gcaagcggtc cacgctggtt
     2341 tgccccagca ggcgaaaatc ctgtttgatg gtggttaacg gcgggatata acatgagctg
     2401 tcttcggtat cgtcgtatcc cactaccgag atatccgcac caacgcgcag cccggactcg
     2461 gtaatggcgc gcattgcgcc cagcgccatc tgatcgttgg caaccagcat cgcagtggga
     2521 acgatgccct cattcagcat ttgcatggtt tgttgaaaac cggacatggc actccagtcg
     2581 ccttcccgtt ccgctatcgg ctgaatttga ttgcgagtga gatatttatg ccagccagcc
     2641 agacgcagac gcgccgagac agaacttaat gggcccgcta acagcgcgat ttgctggtga
     2701 cccaatgcga ccagatgctc cacgcccagt cgcgtaccgt cttcatggga gaaaataata
     2761 ctgttgatgg gtgtctggtc agagacatca agaaataacg ccggaacatt agtgcaggca
     2821 gcttccacag caatggcatc ctggtcatcc agcggatagt taatgatcag cccactgacg
     2881 cgttgcgcga gaagattgtg caccgccgct ttacaggctt cgacgccgct tcgttctacc
     2941 atcgacacca ccacgctggc acccagttga tcggcgcgag atttaatcgc cgcgacaatt
     3001 tgcgacggcg cgtgcagggc cagactggag gtggcaacgc caatcagcaa cgactgtttg
     3061 cccgccagtt gttgtgccac gcggttggga atgtaattca gctccgccat cgccgcttcc
     3121 actttttccc gcgttttcgc agaaacgtgg ctggcctggt tcaccacgcg ggaaacggtc
     3181 tgataagaga caccggcata ctctgcgaca tcgtataacg ttactggttt cacattcacc
     3241 accctgaatt gactctcttc cgggcgctat catgccatac cgcgaaaggt tttgcaccat
     3301 tcgatggtgt cggaatttcg ggcagcgttg ggtcctggcc acgggtgcgc atgatctaga
     3361 gctgcctcgc gcgtttcggt gatgacggtg aaaacctctg acacatgcag ctcccggaga
     3421 cggtcacagc ttgtctgtaa gcggatgccg ggagcagaca agcccgtcag ggcgcgtcag
     3481 cgggtgttgg cgggtgtcgg ggcgcagcca tgacccagtc acgtagcgat agcggagtgt
     3541 atactggctt aactatgcgg catcagagca gattgtactg agagtgcacc atatgcggtg
     3601 tgaaataccg cacagatgcg taaggagaaa ataccgcatc aggcgctctt ccgcttcctc
     3661 gctcactgac tcgctgcgct cggtcgttcg gctgcggcga gcggtatcag ctcactcaaa
     3721 ggcggtaata cggttatcca cagaatcagg ggataacgca ggaaagaaca tgtgagcaaa
     3781 aggccagcaa aaggccagga accgtaaaaa ggccgcgttg ctggcgtttt tccataggct
     3841 ccgcccccct gacgagcatc acaaaaatcg acgctcaagt cagaggtggc gaaacccgac
     3901 aggactataa agataccagg cgtttccccc tggaagctcc ctcgtgcgct ctcctgttcc
     3961 gaccctgccg cttaccggat acctgtccgc ctttctccct tcgggaagcg tggcgctttc
     4021 tcatagctca cgctgtaggt atctcagttc ggtgtaggtc gttcgctcca agctgggctg
     4081 tgtgcacgaa ccccccgttc agcccgaccg ctgcgcctta tccggtaact atcgtcttga
     4141 gtccaacccg gtaagacacg acttatcgcc actggcagca gccactggta acaggattag
     4201 cagagcgagg tatgtaggcg gtgctacaga gttcttgaag tggtggccta actacggcta
     4261 cactagaagg acagtatttg gtatctgcgc tctgctgaag ccagttacct tcggaaaaag
     4321 agttggtagc tcttgatccg gcaaacaaac caccgctggt agcggtggtt tttttgtttg
     4381 caagcagcag attacgcgca gaaaaaaagg atctcaagaa gatcctttga tcttttctac
     4441 ggggtctgac gctcagtgga acgaaaactc acgttaaggg attttggtca tgacattaac
     4501 ctataaaaat aggcgtatca cgaggccctt tcgtcttcac
//
