Features (pLannotate 1.2.2; 14 found; start..end, strand, type, name):
     11..32      -  protein_bind   CAP binding site: CAP binding activates transcription in the presence of cAMP. E. coli catabolite activator protein
     45..1127    -  CDS            lacI: lac repressor; lacI; The lac repressor binds to the lac operator to inhibit transcription in E. coli. This inhibition can be relieved by adding lactose or isopropyl-β-D-thiogalactopyranoside (IPTG).
   1128..1205    -  promoter       lacIq promoter: lacI (mutant); In the lacIq allele, a single base change in the promoter boosts expression of the lacI gene about 10-fold.
   1254..1295    +  CDS            rop (fragment): Rop protein, which maintains plasmids at low copy number; rop
   1397..1537    +  misc_feature   bom: basis of mobility region from pBR322
   1723..2311    -  rep_origin     ori: high-copy-number ColE1/pMB1/pBR322/pUC origin of replication
   2444..2488    +  promoter       T5 promoter: bacteriophage T5 promoter for E. coli RNA polymerase, with embedded lac operator
   2496..2512    +  protein_bind   lac operator: The lac repressor binds to the lac operator to inhibit transcription in E. coli. This inhibition can be relieved by adding lactose or isopropyl-β-D-thiogalactopyranoside (IPTG). lac repressor encoded by lacI
   2627..2916    +  CDS            SUMO (fragment): cleavable ubiquitin-like protein tag; S. cerevisiae SMT3 (truncated)
   3216..3310    +  terminator     lambda t0 terminator: transcription terminator from phage lambda
   3369..4184    +  CDS            KanR: aminoglycoside phosphotransferase; aph(3')-Ia; confers resistance to kanamycin in bacteria or G418 (Geneticin®) in eukaryotes
   4194..4338    +  CDS            CmR (fragment): chloramphenicol acetyltransferase; cat; confers resistance to chloramphenicol
   4403..4489    +  terminator     rrnB T1 terminator: Escherichia coli rrnB; transcription terminator T1 from the E. coli rrnB gene
   4512..4529    -  promoter       tet promoter (fragment): E. coli promoter for tetracycline efflux protein gene
>Addgene plasmid #169186 | pK27Sumo_His-SUMO-nsp7 (SARS-CoV-2) | addgene full sequence | sequence record 333987 | Addgene NGS Result
ATTGTGCCTAATGAGTGAGCTAACTTACATTAATTGCGTTGCGCTCACTGCCCGCTTTCCAGTCGGGAAA
CCTGTCGTGCCAGCTGCATTAATGAATCGGCCAACGCGCGGGGAGAGGCGGTTTGCGTATTGGGGGCCAG
GGTGGTTTTTCTTTTCACCAGTGAGACGGGCAACAGCTGATTGCCCTTCACCGCCTGGCCCTGAGAGAGT
TGCAGCAAGCGGTCCACGCTGGTTTGCCCCAGCAGGCGAAAATCCTGTTTGATGGTGGTTAACGGCGGGA
TATAACATGAGCTGTCTTCGGTATCGTCGTATCCCACTACCGAGATATCCGCACCAACGCGCAGCCCGGA
CTCGGTAATGGCGCGCATTGCGCCCAGCGCCATCTGATCGTTGGCAACCAGCATCGCAGTGGGAACGATG
CCCTCATTCAGCATTTGCATGGTTTGTTGAAAACCGGACATGGCACTCCAGTCGCCTTCCCGTTCCGCTA
TCGGCTGAATTTGATTGCGAGTGAGATATTTATGCCAGCCAGCCAGACGCAGACGCGCCGAGACAGAACT
TAATGGGCCCGCTAACAGCGCGATTTGCTGGTGACCCAATGCGACCAGATGCTCCACGCCCAGTCGCGTA
CCGTCTTCATGGGAGAAAATAATACTGTTGATGGGTGTCTGGTCAGAGACATCAAGAAATAACGCCGGAA
CATTAGTGCAGGCAGCTTCCACAGCAATGGCATCCTGGTCATCCAGCGGATAGTTAATGATCAGCCCACT
GACGCGTTGCGCGAGAAGATTGTGCACCGCCGCTTTACAGGCTTCGACGCCGCTTCGTTCTACCATCGAC
ACCACCACGCTGGCACCCAGTTGATCGGCGCGAGATTTAATCGCCGCGACAATTTGCGACGGCGCGTGCA
GGGCCAGACTGGAGGTGGCAACGCCAATCAGCAACGACTGTTTGCCCGCCAGTTGTTGTGCCACGCGGTT
GGGAATGTAATTCAGCTCCGCCATCGCCGCTTCCACTTTTTCCCGCGTTTTCGCAGAAACGTGGCTGGCC
TGGTTCACCACGCGGGAAACGGTCTGATAAGAGACACCGGCATACTCTGCGACATCGTATAACGTTACTG
GTTTCACATTCACCACCCTGAATTGACTCTCTTCCGGGCGCTATCATGCCATACCGCGAAAGGTTTTGCA
CCATTCGATGGTGTCGGAATTTCGGGCAGCGTTGGGTCCTGGCCACGGGTGCGCATGATCTAGAGCTGCC
TCGCGCGTTTCGGTGATGACGGTGAAAACCTCTGACACATGCAGCTCCCGGCATCCGCTTACAGACAAGC
TGTGACCGTCTCCGGGAGCAGACAAGCCCGTCAGGGCGCGTCAGCGGGTGTTGGCGGGTGTCGGGGCGCA
GCCATGACCCAGTCACGTAGCGATAGCGGAGTGTATACTGGCTTAACTATGCGGCATCAGAGCAGATTGT
ACTGAGAGTGCACCATATGCGGTGTGAAATACCGCACAGATGCGTAAGGAGAAAATACCGCATCAGGCGC
TCTTCCGCTTCCTCGCTCACTGACTCGCTGCGCTCGGTCGTTCGGCTGCGGCGAGCGGTATCAGCTCACT
CAAAGGCGGTAATACGGTTATCCACAGAATCAGGGGATAACGCAGGAAAGAACATGTGAGCAAAAGGCCA
GCAAAAGGCCAGGAACCGTAAAAAGGCCGCGTTGCTGGCGTTTTTCCATAGGCTCCGCCCCCCTGACGAG
CATCACAAAAATCGACGCTCAAGTCAGAGGTGGCGAAACCCGACAGGACTATAAAGATACCAGGCGTTTC
CCCCTGGAAGCTCCCTCGTGCGCTCTCCTGTTCCGACCCTGCCGCTTACCGGATACCTGTCCGCCTTTCT
CCCTTCGGGAAGCGTGGCGCTTTCTCATAGCTCACGCTGTAGGTATCTCAGTTCGGTGTAGGTCGTTCGC
TCCAAGCTGGGCTGTGTGCACGAACCCCCCGTTCAGCCCGACCGCTGCGCCTTATCCGGTAACTATCGTC
TTGAGTCCAACCCGGTAAGACACGACTTATCGCCACTGGCAGCAGCCACTGGTAACAGGATTAGCAGAGC
GAGGTATGTAGGCGGTGCTACAGAGTTCTTGAAGTGGTGGCCTAACTACGGCTACACTAGAAGGACAGTA
TTTGGTATCTGCGCTCTGCTGAAGCCAGTTACCTTCGGAAAAAGAGTTGGTAGCTCTTGATCCGGCAAAC
AAACCACCGCTGGTAGCGGTGGTTTTTTTGTTTGCAAGCAGCAGATTACGCGCAGAAAAAAAGGATCTCA
AGAAGATCCTTTGATCTTTTCTACGGGGTCTGACGCTCAGTGGAACGAAAACTCACGTTAAGGGATTTTG
GTCATGACATTAACCTATAAAAATAGGCGTATCACGAGGCCCTTTCGTCTTCACCTCGAGAAATCATAAA
AAATTTATTTGCTTTGTGAGCGGATAACAATTATAATAGATTCAATTGTGAGCGGATAACAATTTCACAC
AGAATTCATTAAAGAGGAGAAATTAACCATGAGCAAGCATCACCATCATTCAGGCCATCACCATACCGGA
CACCACCATCATTCAGGCAGTCATCACCATACCGGATCGGACTCAGAAGTCAATCAAGAAGCTAAGCCAG
AGGTCAAGCCAGAAGTCAAGCCTGAGACTCACATCAATTTAAAGGTGTCCGATGGATCTTCAGAGATCTT
CTTCAAGATCAAAAAGACCACTCCTTTAAGAAGGCTGATGGAAGCGTTCGCTAAAAGACAGGGTAAGGAA
ATGGACTCCTTAAGATTCTTGTACGACGGTATTAGAATTCAAGCTGATCAGACCCCTGAAGATTTGGACA
TGGAGGATAACGATATTATTGAGGCTCACAGAGAACAGATTGGTGGCAGCAAAATGTCCGATGTTAAATG
CACCAGCGTTGTTCTGCTGAGCGTTCTGCAGCAGCTGCGTGTTGAAAGCAGCAGCAAACTGTGGGCACAG
TGTGTTCAGCTGCATAATGATATTCTGCTGGCAAAAGATACCACCGAAGCCTTTGAAAAAATGGTTAGCC
TGCTGAGTGTGCTGCTGAGCATGCAGGGTGCAGTTGATATTAACAAACTGTGTGAAGAGATGCTGGATAA
TCGTGCAACCCTGCAGTAATAAGCGGCCGCACATCACCATCACTAAGCTTAATTAGCTGAGCTTGGACTC
CTGTTGATAGATCCAGTAATGACCTCAGAACTCCATCTGGATTTGTTCAGAACGCTCGGTTGCCGCCGGG
CGTTTTTTATTGGTGAGAATCCAAGCTAGCCATGAAAATAAACTGTCTGCTTACATAAACAGTAATACAA
GGGGTGTTATGAGCCATATTCAACGGGAAACGTCTTGCTCTAGGCCGCGATTAAATTCCAACATGGATGC
TGATTTATATGGGTATAAATGGGCTCGCGATAATGTCGGGCAATCAGGTGCGACAATCTATCGATTGTAT
GGGAAGCCCGATGCGCCAGAGTTGTTTCTGAAACATGGCAAAGGTAGCGTTGCCAATGATGTTACAGATG
AGATGGTCAGACTAAACTGGCTGACGGAATTTATGCCTCTTCCGACCATCAAGCATTTTATCCGTACTCC
TGATGATGCTTGGTTACTCACGACTGCGATCCCCGGCAAAACAGCATTCCAGGTATTAGAAGAATATCCT
GATTCAGGTGAAAATATTGTTGATGCGCTGGCAGTGTTCCTGCGCCGGTTGCATTCGATTCCTGTTTGTA
ATTGTCCTTTTAACAGCGATCGCGTATTTCGTCTCGCTCAGGCGCAATCACGAATGAATAACGGTTTGGT
TGATGCGAGTGATTTTGATGACGAGCGTAATGGCTGGCCTGTTGAACAAGTCTGGAAAGAAATGCACAAA
CTTTTGCCATTCTCACCGGATTCAGTCGTCACTCATGGTGATTTCTCACTTGATAACCTTATTTTTGACG
AGGGGAAATTAATAGGTTGTATTGATGTTGGACGAGTCGGAATCGCAGACCGATACCAGGATCTTGCCAT
CCTATGGAACTGCCTCGGTGAGTTTTCTCCTTCATTACAGAAACGGCTTTTTCAAAAATATGGTATTGAT
AATCCTGATATGAATAAATTGCAGTTTCATTTGATGCTCGATGAGTTTTTCTAAGAATTAATTCATGGGC
AAATATTATACGCAAGGCGACAAGGTGCTGATGCCGCTGGCGATTCAGGTTCATCATGCCGTTTGTGATG
GCTTCCATGTCGGCAGAATGCTTAATGAATTACAACAGTACTGCGATGAGTGGCAGGGCGGGGCGTAATT
TTTTTAAGGCAGTTATTGGTGCCCTTAAACGCCTGGGGTAATGACTCTCTAGCTTGAGGCATCAAATAAA
ACGAAAGGCTCAGTCGAAAGACTGGGCCTTTCGTTTTATCTGTTGTTTGTCGGTGAACGCTCTCCTGAGT
AGGACAAATCCGCCCTCTAGATTACGTGCAGTCGATGATAAGCTGTCAAACATGAGA
